>Addgene plasmid #131597 | pMXs-Spi1 | addgene full sequence | sequence record 265843 | Addgene NGS Result
AATGAAAGACCCCACCTGTAGGTTTGGCAAGCTAGCTTAAGTAACGCCATTTTGCAAGGCATGGAAAAAT
ACATAACTGAGAATAGAAAAGTTCAGATCAAGGTCAGGAACAGATGGAACAGCTGAATATGGGCCAAACA
GGATATCTGTGGTAAGCAGTTCCTGCCCCGGCTCAGGGCCAAGAACAGATGGAACAGCTGAATATGGGCC
AAACAGGATATCTGTGGTAAGCAGTTCCTGCCCCGGCTCAGGGCCAAGAACAGATGGTCCCCAGATGCGG
TCCAGCCCTCAGCAGTTTCTAGAGAACCATCAGATGTTTCCAGGGTGCCCCAAGGACCTGAAATGACCCT
GTGCCTTATTTGAACTAACCAATCAGTTCGCTTCTCGCTTCTGTTCGCGCGCTTCTGCTCCCCGAGCTCA
ATAAAAGAGCCCACAACCCCTCACTCGGCGCGCCAGTCCTCCGATTGACTGAGTCGCCCGGGTACCCGTG
TATCCAATAAACCCTCTTGCAGTTGCATCCGACTTGTGGTCTCGCTGTTCCTTGGGAGGGTCTCCTCTGA
GTGATTGACTACCCGTCAGCGGGGGTCTTTCATTTGGGGGCTCGTCCGGGATCGGGAGACCCCTGCCCAG
GGACCACCGACCCACCACCGGGAGGTAAGCTGGCCAGCAACTTATCTGTGTCTGTCCGATTGTCTAGTGT
CTATGACTGATTTTATGCGCCTGCGTCGGTACTAGTTAGCTAACTAGCTCTGTATCTGGCGGACCCGTGG
TGGAACTGACGAGTTCGGAACACCCGGCCGCAACCCTGGGAGACGTCCCAGGGACTTCGGGGGCCGTTTT
TGTGGCCCGACCTGAGTCCAAAAATCCCGATCGTTTTGGACTCTTTGGTGCACCCCCCTAATAGGAGGGA
TATGTGGTTCTGGTAGGAGACGAGAACCTAAAACAGTTCCCGCCTCCGTCTGAATTTTTGCTTTCGGTTT
GGGACCGAAGCCGCGCCGCGCGTCTTGTCTGCTGCAGCATCGTTCTGTGTTGTCTCTGTCTGACTGTGTT
TCTGTATTTGTCTGAAAATTAGGGCCAGACTGTTACCACTCCCTTAAGTTTGACCTTAGGTCACTGGAAA
GATGTCGAGCGGATCGCTCACAACCAGTCGGTAGATGTCAAGAAGAGACGTTGGGTTACCTTCTGCTCTG
CAGAATGGCCAACCTTTAACGTCGGATGGCCGCGAGACGGCACCTTTAACCGAGACCTCATCACCCAGGT
TAAGATCAAGGTCTTTTCACCTGGCCCGCATGGACACCCAGACCAGGTCCCCTACATCGTGACCTGGGAA
GCCTTGGCTTTTGACCCCCCTCCCTGGGTCAAGCCCTTTGTACACCCTAAGCCTCCGCCTCCTCTTCCTC
CATCCGCCCCGTCTCTCCCCCTTGAACCTCCTCGTTCGACCCCGCCTCGATCCTCCCTTTATCCAGCCCT
CACTCCTTCTCTAGGCGCCCCCATATGGCCATATGAGATCTTATATGGGGCACCCCCGCCCCTTGTAAAC
TTCCCTGACCCTGACATGACAAGAGTTACTAACAGCCCCTCTCTCCAAGCTCACTTACAGGCTCTCTACT
TAGTCCAGCACGAAGTCTGGAGACCTCTGGCGGCAGCCTACCAAGAACAACTGGACCGACCGGTGGTACC
TCACCCTTACCGAGTCGGCGACACAGTGTGGGTCCGCCGACACCAGACTAAGAACCTAGAACCTCGCTGG
AAAGGACCTTACACAGTCCTGCTGACCACCCCCACCGCCCTCAAAGTAGACGGCATCGCAGCTTGGATAC
ACGCCGCCCACGTGAAGGCTGCCGACCCCGGGGGTGGACCATCCTCTAGACTGCCGGATCTAGCTAGTTA
ATTAAGGATCTCGAGCTCAAGCTTCGAATTCATGTTACAGGCGTGCAAAATGGAAGGGTTTTCCCTCACC
GCCCCTCCATCGGATGACTTGGTTACTTACGATTCAGAGCTATACCAACGTCCAATGCATGACTACTACT
CCTTCGTGGGCAGCGATGGAGAAAGCCATAGCGATCACTACTGGGATTTCTCCGCACACCATGTCCACAA
CAACGAGTTTGAGAACTTCCCTGAGAACCACTTCACAGAGCTGCAGAGTGTGCAGCCCCCGCAGCTACAG
CAGCTCTATCGCCACATGGAGCTGGAACAGATGCACGTCCTCGATACTCCCATGGTGCCACCCCACACCG
GCCTCAGTCACCAGGTTTCCTACATGCCCCGGATGTGCTTCCCTTATCAAACCTTGTCCCCAGCCCACCA
GCAGAGCTCAGATGAGGAGGAGGGTGAGAGGCAGAGCCCTCCCCTGGAGGTGTCTGATGGAGAAGCTGAT
GGCTTGGAGCCTGGGCCAGGTCTTCTGCACGGGGAGACAGGCAGCAAGAAAAAGATTCGCCTGTACCAGT
TCCTGCTGGACCTGCTGCGCAGCGGCGACATGAAGGACAGCATCTGGTGGGTGGACAAGGACAAAGGTAC
CTTCCAGTTCTCGTCCAAGCACAAGGAGGCGCTGGCGCACCGCTGGGGCATCCAGAAGGGCAACCGCAAG
AAGATGACCTACCAGAAGATGGCGCGCGCGCTGCGCAACTACGGCAAGACAGGCGAGGTGAAGAAAGTCA
AGAAGAAGCTCACCTACCAGTTCAGCGGCGAGGTGCTGGGCCGTGGGGGCCTGGCCGAGCGGCGCCTCCC
GCCCCACTGAGGATCCGTTAACGCGGCCGCCAGCACAGTGGTCGACGATAAAATAAAAGATTTTATTTAG
TCTCCAGAAAAAGGGGGGAATGAAAGACCCCACCTGTAGGTTTGGCAAGCTAGCTTAAGTAACGCCATTT
TGCAAGGCATGGAAAAATACATAACTGAGAATAGAGAAGTTCAGATCAAGGTCAGGAACAGATGGAACAG
CTGAATATGGGCCAAACAGGATATCTGTGGTAAGCAGTTCCTGCCCCGGCTCAGGGCCAAGAACAGATGG
AACAGCTGAATATGGGCCAAACAGGATATCTGTGGTAAGCAGTTCCTGCCCCGGCTCAGGGCCAAGAACA
GATGGTCCCCAGATGCGGTCCAGCCCTCAGCAGTTTCTAGAGAACCATCAGATGTTTCCAGGGTGCCCCA
AGGACCTGAAATGACCCTGTGCCTTATTTGAACTAACCAATCAGTTCGCTTCTCGCTTCTGTTCGCGCGC
TTCTGCTCCCCGAGCTCAATAAAAGAGCCCACAACCCCTCACTCGGGGCGCCAGTCCTCCGATTGACTGA
GTCGCCCGGGTACCCGTGTATCCAATAAACCCTCTTGCAGTTGCATCCGACTTGTGGTCTCGCTGTTCCT
TGGGAGGGTCTCCTCTGAGTGATTGACTACCCGTCAGCGGGGGTCTTTCACATGCAGCATGTATCAAAAT
TAATTTGGTTTTTTTTCTTAAGTATTTACATTAAATGGCCATAGTTGCATTAATGAATCGGCCAACGCGC
GGGGAGAGGCGGTTTGCGTATTGGGCGCTCTTCCGCTTCCTCGCTCACTGACTCGCTGCGCTCGGTCGTT
CGGCTGCGGCGAGCGGTATCAGCTCACTCAAAGGCGGTAATACGGTTATCCACAGAATCAGGGGATAACG
CAGGAAAGAACATGTGAGCAAAAGGCCAGCAAAAGGCCAGGAACCGTAAAAAGGCCGCGTTGCTGGCGTT
TTTCCATAGGCTCCGCCCCCCTGACGAGCATCACAAAAATCGACGCTCAAGTCAGAGGTGGCGAAACCCG
ACAGGACTATAAAGATACCAGGCGTTTCCCCCTGGAAGCTCCCTCGTGCGCTCTCCTGTTCCGACCCTGC
CGCTTACCGGATACCTGTCCGCCTTTCTCCCTTCGGGAAGCGTGGCGCTTTCTCATAGCTCACGCTGTAG
GTATCTCAGTTCGGTGTAGGTCGTTCGCTCCAAGCTGGGCTGTGTGCACGAACCCCCCGTTCAGCCCGAC
CGCTGCGCCTTATCCGGTAACTATCGTCTTGAGTCCAACCCGGTAAGACACGACTTATCGCCACTGGCAG
CAGCCACTGGTAACAGGATTAGCAGAGCGAGGTATGTAGGCGGTGCTACAGAGTTCTTGAAGTGGTGGCC
TAACTACGGCTACACTAGAAGAACAGTATTTGGTATCTGCGCTCTGCTGAAGCCAGTTACCTTCGGAAAA
AGAGTTGGTAGCTCTTGATCCGGCAAACAAACCACCGCTGGTAGCGGTGGTTTTTTTGTTTGCAAGCAGC
AGATTACGCGCAGAAAAAAAGGATCTCAAGAAGATCCTTTGATCTTTTCTACGGGGTCTGACGCTCAGTG
GAACGAAAACTCACGTTAAGGGATTTTGGTCATGAGATTATCAAAAAGGATCTTCACCTAGATCCTTTTG
CGGCCGGCCGCAAATCAATCTAAAGTATATATGAGTAAACTTGGTCTGACAGTTACCAATGCTTAATCAG
TGAGGCACCTATCTCAGCGATCTGTCTATTTCGTTCATCCATAGTTGCCTGACTCCCCGTCGTGTAGATA
ACTACGATACGGGAGGGCTTACCATCTGGCCCCAGTGCTGCAATGATACCGCGAGACCCACGCTCACCGG
CTCCAGATTTATCAGCAATAAACCAGCCAGCCGGAAGGGCCGAGCGCAGAAGTGGTCCTGCAACTTTATC
CGCCTCCATCCAGTCTATTAATTGTTGCCGGGAAGCTAGAGTAAGTAGTTCGCCAGTTAATAGTTTGCGC
AACGTTGTTGCCATTGCTACAGGCATCGTGGTGTCACGCTCGTCGTTTGGTATGGCTTCATTCAGCTCCG
GTTCCCAACGATCAAGGCGAGTTACATGATCCCCCATGTTGTGCAAAAAAGCGGTTAGCTCCTTCGGTCC
TCCGATCGTTGTCAGAAGTAAGTTGGCCGCAGTGTTATCACTCATGGTTATGGCAGCACTGCATAATTCT
CTTACTGTCATGCCATCCGTAAGATGCTTTTCTGTGACTGGTGAGTACTCAACCAAGTCATTCTGAGAAT
AGTGTATGCGGCGACCGAGTTGCTCTTGCCCGGCGTCAATACGGGATAATACCGCGCCACATAGCAGAAC
TTTAAAAGTGCTCATCATTGGAAAACGTTCTTCGGGGCGAAAACTCTCAAGGATCTTACCGCTGTTGAGA
TCCAGTTCGATGTAACCCACTCGTGCACCCAACTGATCTTCAGCATCTTTTACTTTCACCAGCGTTTCTG
GGTGAGCAAAAACAGGAAGGCAAAATGCCGCAAAAAAGGGAATAAGGGCGACACGGAAATGTTGAATACT
CATACTCTTCCTTTTTCAATATTATTGAAGCATTTATCAGGGTTATTGTCTCATGAGCGGATACATATTT
GAATGTATTTAGAAAAATAAACAAATAGGGGTTCCGCGCACATTTCCCCGAAAAGTGCCACCTGCAT
Features (pLannotate 1.2.2; 13 found; start..end, strand, type, name):
      1..594     +  LTR            LTR: long terminal repeat from Moloney murine leukemia virus
    657..856     +  misc_feature   MMLV Ψ: packaging signal of Moloney murine leukemia virus (MMLV)
    908..996     +  misc_feature   MESV Ψ (fragment): packaging signal of murine embryonic stem cell virus
   1073..1489    +  CDS            gag (truncated): truncated Moloney murine leukemia virus (MMLV) gag gene lacking the start codon
   1499..1873    +  misc_feature   pol region: Moloney murine leukemia virus (MMLV) pol region containing the splice acceptor site
   1897..1921    +  misc_feature   MCS (fragment): multiple cloning site
   1922..2737    +  CDS            Spi1: SPI1_MOUSE - Also known as Sfpi-1, Sfpi1. Experimental evidence at protein level: Swiss-Prot protein existence level 1. Binds to the PU-box, a purine-rich DNA sequence (5'-GAGGAA- 3') that can act as a lymphoid-specific enhancer. This protein is a transcriptional activator that may be specifically involved in the differentiation or activation of macrophages or B-cells. Also binds RNA and may modulate pre-mRNA splicing. From Mus musculus (Mouse).
   2819..2940    +  LTR            3' LTR (ΔU3) (fragment): self-inactivating 3' long terminal repeat (LTR) from Moloney murine leukemia virus
   2941..3410    +  LTR            LTR: long terminal repeat from Moloney murine leukemia virus
   3476..3528    -  CDS            lacI (fragment): lac repressor; lacI; The lac repressor binds to the lac operator to inhibit transcription in E. coli. This inhibition can be relieved by adding lactose or isopropyl-β-D-thiogalactopyranoside (IPTG).
   3711..4299    -  rep_origin     ori: high-copy-number ColE1/pMB1/pBR322/pUC origin of replication
   4463..5323    -  CDS            AmpR: β-lactamase; bla; confers resistance to ampicillin, carbenicillin, and related antibiotics
   5324..5428    -  promoter       AmpR promoter: bla
