[The description below was written by a language model from this plasmid's Addgene catalogue record and pLannotate feature annotations shown in this document.]
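Description:
pMXs-Spi1 is a Moloney murine leukemia virus (MMLV)-based retroviral expression plasmid built on the pMXs backbone for delivering mouse Spi1 (also known as PU.1) into mammalian cells. In bacteria it is maintained through a high-copy ColE1/pUC-type origin and selected with ampicillin via a β-lactamase gene under its own bla promoter. The catalogue lists a total size of about 5.4 kb, in line with the 5,457 nt sequenced record.

The retroviral cassette begins with a 5′ MMLV LTR, followed by the MMLV packaging signal (Ψ, with an adjacent fragment annotated as the MESV Ψ), a truncated gag region lacking its start codon, and a pol-derived segment carrying the splice acceptor site. These extended packaging sequences promote efficient encapsidation of the genomic RNA without encoding functional viral proteins, so gag, pol and env must be supplied in trans by a packaging cell line or helper plasmids. The roughly 820 bp Spi1 coding sequence sits just downstream of a remnant of the multiple cloning site, inserted between EcoRI and BamHI, and is followed by the 3′ LTR. No internal promoter is annotated, so expression is presumably driven by the 5′ LTR. No epitope tag, reporter or mammalian selection marker appears in the feature table. The annotation software labels a short piece of the 3′ LTR as a self-inactivating ΔU3 fragment, but this abuts a larger standard LTR annotation and the record does not otherwise describe the vector as self-inactivating.

Spi1 encodes an ETS-family transcriptional activator that binds the purine-rich PU-box and is involved in macrophage and B-cell differentiation. The associated publication concerns inducing a hemogenic program in mouse fibroblasts, consistent with use for stable transcription factor overexpression in cell-fate reprogramming experiments.
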