Addgene plasmid #131597: pMXs-Spi1
Purpose: expression of mouse Spi1 in mammalian cells
Depositing lab: Kateri Moore & Filipe Pereira. Depositing organization: Icahn School of Medicine at Mount Sinai. Publication: Induction of a hemogenic program in mouse fibroblasts. Pereira CF, Chang B, Qiu J, Niu X, Papatsenko D, Hendry CE, Clark NR, Nomura-Kitabayashi A, Kovacic JC, Ma'ayan A, Schaniel C, Lemischka IR, Moore K. Cell Stem Cell. 2013 Aug 1;13(2):205-18. doi: 10.1016/j.stem.2013.05.024. Epub 2013 Jun 13. PubMed 23770078.
Backbone
  Vector backbone: pMXs
  Backbone size w/o insert (bp): 4600
  Total vector size (bp): 5420
  Vector type: Mammalian Expression, Retroviral
Growth in bacteria
  Bacterial resistance: Ampicillin, 100 μg/mL
  Growth temperature: 37°C
  Growth strain: NEB Stable
  Copy number: High Copy
Gene/Insert
  Gene/Insert name: Spi1 (alt name: Pu.1)
  Species: M. musculus (mouse)
  Insert size (bp): 820
  Entrez Gene: Spi1 (a.k.a. Dis-1, Dis1, PU.1, Sfpi-1, Sfpi1, Spi-1, Tcfpu1, Tfpu.1)
  Cloning method: Restriction Enzyme; 5′ cloning site EcoRI (unknown if destroyed); 3′ cloning site BamHI (unknown if destroyed)
  Sequencing primers: 5′ gacggcatcgcagcttggat
Terms and licenses: Academic/Nonprofit Terms; Industry Terms: Not Available to Industry
How to cite: pMXs-Spi1 was a gift from Kateri Moore & Filipe Pereira (Addgene plasmid # 131597 ; http://n2t.net/addgene:131597 ; RRID:Addgene_131597)
